>Addgene plasmid #96984 | pMDC84-ScSEIPIN | addgene full sequence | sequence record 190316 | Addgene NGS Result
GTAAAACGACGGCCAGTGCCAAGCTTGCATGCCTGCAGGTCAACATGGTGGAGCACGACACACTTGTCTA
CTCCAAAAATATCAAAGATACAGTCTCAGAAGACCAAAGGGCAATTGAGACTTTTCAACAAAGGGTAATA
TCCGGAAACCTCCTCGGATTCCATTGCCCAGCTATCTGTCACTTTATTGTGAAGATAGTGGAAAAGGAAG
GTGGCTCCTACAAATGCCATCATTGCGATAAAGGAAAGGCCATCGTTGAAGATGCCTCTGCCGACAGTGG
TCCCAAAGATGGACCCCCACCCACGAGGAGCATCGTGGAAAAAGAAGACGTTCCAACCACGTCTTCAAAG
CAAGTGGATTGATGTGATAACATGGTGGAGCACGACACACTTGTCTACTCCAAAAATATCAAAGATACAG
TCTCAGAAGACCAAAGGGCAATTGAGACTTTTCAACAAAGGGTAATATCCGGAAACCTCCTCGGATTCCA
TTGCCCAGCTATCTGTCACTTTATTGTGAAGATAGTGGAAAAGGAAGGTGGCTCCTACAAATGCCATCAT
TGCGATAAAGGAAAGGCCATCGTTGAAGATGCCTCTGCCGACAGTGGTCCCAAAGATGGACCCCCACCCA
CGAGGAGCATCGTGGAAAAAGAAGACGTTCCAACCACGTCTTCAAAGCAAGTGGATTGATGTGATATCTC
CACTGACGTAAGGGATGACGCACAATCCCACTATCCTTCGCAAGACCCTTCCTCTATATAAGGAAGTTCA
TTTCATTTGGAGAGGACCTCGACTCTAGAACTAGTTAATTAAATGAAAATCAATGTATCCCGTCCATTAC
AGTTTTTACAATGGAGTTCATATATTGTTGTTGCATTTCTGATACAATTGCTAATCATTCTTCCTTTATC
GATCTTAATATATCACGATTTTTACCTAAGACTATTACCTGCCGATTCCTCTAACGTAGTCCCCCTTAAT
ACGTTCAACATTTTAAATGGCGTACAATTTGGTACAAAATTCTTCCAATCTATTAAAAGCATTCCGGTAG
GTACAGATCTGCCGCAAACAATAGACAATGGCTTATCACAGTTAATCCCCATGCGTGACAACATGGAATA
CAAGCTCGATCTAAACCTACAGCTTTATTGCCAGAGCAAAACTGACCATTTAAATTTAGACAATTTGTTA
ATTGATGTTTACAGAGGTCCAGGCCCGCTATTGGGTGCTCCTGGAGGAAGTAACAGCAAAGATGAAAAAA
TCTTTCACACTTCTAGACCTATTGTCTGCCTCGCACTGACGGATTCCATGTCGCCTCAGGAGATCGAACA
ACTAGGCCCATCACGTCTAGACGTTTACGATGAAGAATGGCTAAATACAATAAGAATAGAGGACAAAATA
TCGTTAGAGTCTTCATATGAAACAATCTCGGTGTTCTTGAAAACGGAGATTGCCCAAAGAAATCTAATAA
TACATCCAGAAAGTGGGATTAAGTTTAGGATGAATTTTGAGCAGGGATTAAGAAACTTGATGCTTCGAAA
AAGATTTTTATCTTATATTATTGGCATTTCAATTTTCCATTGCATAATATGTGTACTTTTTTTTATCACA
GGTTGCACTGCATTCATTTTTGTTAGAAAGGGTCAGGAAAAATCCAAGAAACATAGCTGGCGCGCCTCGA
GGGGGGGCCCGGTACCGGTAGAAAAAATGAGTAAAGGAGAAGAACTTTTCACTGGAGTTGTCCCAATTCT
TGTTGAATTAGATGGTGATGTTAATGGGCACAAATTTTCTGTCAGTGGAGAGGGTGAAGGTGATGCAACA
TACGGAAAACTTACCCTTAAATTTATTTGCACTACTGGAAAACTACCTGTTCCATGGCCAACCCTGGTCA
CCACCCTGACCTACGGCGTGCAGTGCTTCTCCCGTTACCCTGATCATATGAAGCGGCACGACTTCTTCAA
GAGCGCCATGCCTGAGGGATACGTGCAGGAGAGGACCATCTTCTTCAAGGACGACGGGAACTACAAGACA
CGTGCTGAAGTCAAGTTTGAGGGAGACACCCTCGTCAACAGGATCGAGCTTAAGGGAATCGATTTCAAGG
AGGACGGAAACATCCTCGGCCACAAGTTGGAATACAACTACAACTCCCACAACGTATACATCATGGCCGA
CAAGCAAAAGAACGGCATCAAAGCCAACTTCAAGACCCGCCACAACATCGAAGACGGCGGCGTGCAACTC
GCTGATCATTATCAACAAAATACTCCAATTGGCGATGGCCCTGTCCTTTTACCAGACAACCATTACCTGT
CCACACAATCTGCCCTTTCGAAAGATCCCAACGAAAAGAGAGACCACATGGTCCTTCTTGAGTTTGTAAC
AGCTGCTGGGATTACACATGGCATGGTAGAACTATACAAACACCACCACCACCACCACTAAGAGCTCGAA
TTTCCCCGATCGTTCAAACATTTGGCAATAAAGTTTCTTAAGATTGAATCCTGTTGCCGGTCTTGCGATG
ATTATCATATAATTTCTGTTGAATTACGTTAAGCATGTAATAATTAACATGTAATGCATGACGTTATTTA
TGAGATGGGTTTTTATGATTAGAGTCCCGCAATTATACATTTAATACGCGATAGAAAACAAAATATAGCG
CGCAAACTAGGATAAATTATCGCGCGCGGTGTCATCTATGTTACTCGTAATCATGTCATAGCTGTTTCCT
GTGTGAAATTGTTATCCGCTCACAATTCCACACAACATACGAGCCGGAAGCATAAAGTGTAAAGCCTGGG
GTGCCTAATGAGTGAGCTAACTCACATTAATTGCGTTGCGCTCACTGCCCGCTTTCCAGTCGGGAAACCT
GTCGTGCCAGCTGCATTAATGAATCGGCCAACGCGCGGGGAGAGGCGGTTTGCGTATTGGCTAGAGCAGC
TTGCCAACATGGTGGAGCACGACACTCTCGTCTACTCCAAGAATATCAAAGATACAGTCTCAGAAGACCA
AAGGGCTATTGAGACTTTTCAACAAAGGGTAATATCGGGAAACCTCCTCGGATTCCATTGCCCAGCTATC
TGTCACTTCATCAAAAGGACAGTAGAAAAGGAAGGTGGCACCTACAAATGCCATCATTGCGATAAAGGAA
AGGCTATCGTTCAAGATGCCTCTGCCGACAGTGGTCCCAAAGATGGACCCCCACCCACGAGGAGCATCGT
GGAAAAAGAAGACGTTCCAACCACGTCTTCAAAGCAAGTGGATTGATGTGAACATGGTGGAGCACGACAC
TCTCGTCTACTCCAAGAATATCAAAGATACAGTCTCAGAAGACCAAAGGGCTATTGAGACTTTTCAACAA
AGGGTAATATCGGGAAACCTCCTCGGATTCCATTGCCCAGCTATCTGTCACTTCATCAAAAGGACAGTAG
AAAAGGAAGGTGGCACCTACAAATGCCATCATTGCGATAAAGGAAAGGCTATCGTTCAAGATGCCTCTGC
CGACAGTGGTCCCAAAGATGGACCCCCACCCACGAGGAGCATCGTGGAAAAAGAAGACGTTCCAACCACG
TCTTCAAAGCAAGTGGATTGATGTGATATCTCCACTGACGTAAGGGATGACGCACAATCCCACTATCCTT
CGCAAGACCCTTCCTCTATATAAGGAAGTTCATTTCATTTGGAGAGGACACGCTGAAATCACCAGTCTCT
CTCTACAAATCTATCTCTCTCGAGCTTTCGCAGATCCGGGGGGCAATGAGATATGAAAAAGCCTGAACTC
ACCGCGACGTCTGTCGAGAAGTTTCTGATCGAAAAGTTCGACAGCGTCTCCGACCTGATGCAGCTCTCGG
AGGGCGAAGAATCTCGTGCTTTCAGCTTCGATGTAGGAGGGCGTGGATATGTCCTGCGGGTAAATAGCTG
CGCCGATGGTTTCTACAAAGATCGTTATGTTTATCGGCACTTTGCATCGGCCGCGCTCCCGATTCCGGAA
GTGCTTGACATTGGGGAGTTTAGCGAGAGCCTGACCTATTGCATCTCCCGCCGTTCACAGGGTGTCACGT
TGCAAGACCTGCCTGAAACCGAACTGCCCGCTGTTCTACAACCGGTCGCGGAGGCTATGGATGCGATCGC
TGCGGCCGATCTTAGCCAGACGAGCGGGTTCGGCCCATTCGGACCGCAAGGAATCGGTCAATACACTACA
TGGCGTGATTTCATATGCGCGATTGCTGATCCCCATGTGTATCACTGGCAAACTGTGATGGACGACACCG
TCAGTGCGTCCGTCGCGCAGGCTCTCGATGAGCTGATGCTTTGGGCCGAGGACTGCCCCGAAGTCCGGCA
CCTCGTGCACGCGGATTTCGGCTCCAACAATGTCCTGACGGACAATGGCCGCATAACAGCGGTCATTGAC
TGGAGCGAGGCGATGTTCGGGGATTCCCAATACGAGGTCGCCAACATCTTCTTCTGGAGGCCGTGGTTGG
CTTGTATGGAGCAGCAGACGCGCTACTTCGAGCGGAGGCATCCGGAGCTTGCAGGATCGCCACGACTCCG
GGCGTATATGCTCCGCATTGGTCTTGACCAACTCTATCAGAGCTTGGTTGACGGCAATTTCGATGATGCA
GCTTGGGCGCAGGGTCGATGCGACGCAATCGTCCGATCCGGAGCCGGGACTGTCGGGCGTACACAAATCG
CCCGCAGAAGCGCGGCCGTCTGGACCGATGGCTGTGTAGAAGTACTCGCCGATAGTGGAAACCGACGCCC
CAGCACTCGTCCGAGGGCAAAGAAATAGAGTAGATGCCGACCGGGATCTGTCGATCGACAAGCTCGAGTT
TCTCCATAATAATGTGTGAGTAGTTCCCAGATAAGGGAATTAGGGTTCCTATAGGGTTTCGCTCATGTGT
TGAGCATATAAGAAACCCTTAGTATGTATTTGTATTTGTAAAATACTTCTATCAATAAAATTTCTAATTC
CTAAAACCAAAATCCAGTACTAAAATCCAGATCCCCCGAATTAATTCGGCGTTAATTCAGTACATTAAAA
ACGTCCGCAATGTGTTATTAAGTTGTCTAAGCGTCAATTTGTTTACACCACAATATATCCTGCCACCAGC
CAGCCAACAGCTCCCCGACCGGCAGCTCGGCACAAAATCACCACTCGATACAGGCAGCCCATCAGTCCGG
GACGGCGTCAGCGGGAGAGCCGTTGTAAGGCGGCAGACTTTGCTCATGTTACCGATGCTATTCGGAAGAA
CGGCAACTAAGCTGCCGGGTTTGAAACACGGATGATCTCGCGGAGGGTAGCATGTTGATTGTAACGATGA
CAGAGCGTTGCTGCCTGTGATCACCGCGGTTTCAAAATCGGCTCCGTCGATACTATGTTATACGCCAACT
TTGAAAACAACTTTGAAAAAGCTGTTTTCTGGTATTTAAGGTTTTAGAATGCAAGGAACAGTGAATTGGA
GTTCGTCTTGTTATAATTAGCTTCTTGGGGTATCTTTAAATACTGTAGAAAAGAGGAAGGAAATAATAAA
TGGCTAAAATGAGAATATCACCGGAATTGAAAAAACTGATCGAAAAATACCGCTGCGTAAAAGATACGGA
AGGAATGTCTCCTGCTAAGGTATATAAGCTGGTGGGAGAAAATGAAAACCTATATTTAAAAATGACGGAC
AGCCGGTATAAAGGGACCACCTATGATGTGGAACGGGAAAAGGACATGATGCTATGGCTGGAAGGAAAGC
TGCCTGTTCCAAAGGTCCTGCACTTTGAACGGCATGATGGCTGGAGCAATCTGCTCATGAGTGAGGCCGA
TGGCGTCCTTTGCTCGGAAGAGTATGAAGATGAACAAAGCCCTGAAAAGATTATCGAGCTGTATGCGGAG
TGCATCAGGCTCTTTCACTCCATCGACATATCGGATTGTCCCTATACGAATAGCTTAGACAGCCGCTTAG
CCGAATTGGATTACTTACTGAATAACGATCTGGCCGATGTGGATTGCGAAAACTGGGAAGAAGACACTCC
ATTTAAAGATCCGCGCGAGCTGTATGATTTTTTAAAGACGGAAAAGCCCGAAGAGGAACTTGTCTTTTCC
CACGGCGACCTGGGAGACAGCAACATCTTTGTGAAAGATGGCAAAGTAAGTGGCTTTATTGATCTTGGGA
GAAGCGGCAGGGCGGACAAGTGGTATGACATTGCCTTCTGCGTCCGGTCGATCAGGGAGGATATCGGGGA
AGAACAGTATGTCGAGCTATTTTTTGACTTACTGGGGATCAAGCCTGATTGGGAGAAAATAAAATATTAT
ATTATAATGGACGAGTTGTTACCTTCCCTAGAATGCATGACCAAAATCCCTTAACGTGAGTTTTCGTTCC
ACTGAGCGTCAGACCCCGTAGAAAAGATCAAAGGATCTTCTTGAGATCCTTTTTTTCTGCGCGTAATCTG
CTGCTTGCAAACAAAAAAACCACCGCTACCAGCGGTGGTTTGTTTGCCGGATCAAGAGCTACCAACTCTT
TTTCCGAAGGTAACTGGCTTCAGCAGAGCGCAGATACCAAATACTGTCCTTCTAGTGTAGCCGTAGTTAG
GCCACCACTTCAAGAACTCTGTAGCACCGCCTACATACCTCGCTCTGCTAATCCTGTTACCAGTGGCTGC
TGCCAGTGGCGATAAGTCGTGTCTTACCGGGTTGGACTCAAGACGATAGTTACCGGATAAGGCGCAGCGG
TCGGGCTGAACGGGGGGTTCGTGCACACAGCCCAGCTTGGAGCGAACGACCTACACCGAACTGAGATACC
TACAGCGTGAGCTATGAGAAAGCGCCACGCTTCCCGAAGGGAGAAAGGCGGACAGGTATCCGGTAAGCGG
CAGGGTCGGAACAGGAGAGCGCACGAGGGAGCTTCCAGGGGGAAACGCCTGGTATCTTTATAGTCCTGTC
GGGTTTCGCCACCTCTGACTTGAGCGTCGATTTTTGTGATGCTCGTCAGGGGGGCGGAGCCTATGGAAAA
ACGCCAGCAACGCGGCCTTTTTACGGTTCCTGGCCTTTTGCTGGCCTTTTGCTCACATGTTCTTTCCTGC
GTTATCCCCTGATTCTGTGGATAACCGTATTACCGCCTTTGAGTGAGCTGATACCGCTCGCCGCAGCCGA
ACGACCGAGCGCAGCGAGTCAGTGAGCGAGGAAGCGGAAGAGCGCCTGATGCGGTATTTTCTCCTTACGC
ATCTGTGCGGTATTTCACACCGCATATGGTGCACTCTCAGTACAATCTGCTCTGATGCCGCATAGTTAAG
CCAGTATACACTCCGCTATCGCTACGTGACTGGGTCATGGCTGCGCCCCGACACCCGCCAACACCCGCTG
ACGCGCCCTGACGGGCTTGTCTGCTCCCGGCATCCGCTTACAGACAAGCTGTGACCGTCTCCGGGAGCTG
CATGTGTCAGAGGTTTTCACCGTCATCACCGAAACGCGCGAGGCAGGGTGCCTTGATGTGGGCGCCGGCG
GTCGAGTGGCGACGGCGCGGCTTGTCCGCGCCCTGGTAGATTGCCTGGCCGTAGGCCAGCCATTTTTGAG
CGGCCAGCGGCCGCGATAGGCCGACGCGAAGCGGCGGGGCGTAGGGAGCGCAGCGACCGAAGGGTAGGCG
CTTTTTGCAGCTCTTCGGCTGTGCGCTGGCCAGACAGTTATGCACAGGCCAGGCGGGTTTTAAGAGTTTT
AATAAGTTTTAAAGAGTTTTAGGCGGAAAAATCGCCTTTTTTCTCTTTTATATCAGTCACTTACATGTGT
GACCGGTTCCCAATGTACGGCTTTGGGTTCCCAATGTACGGGTTCCGGTTCCCAATGTACGGCTTTGGGT
TCCCAATGTACGTGCTATCCACAGGAAAGAGACCTTTTCGACCTTTTTCCCCTGCTAGGGCAATTTGCCC
TAGCATCTGCTCCGTACATTAGGAACCGGCGGATGCTTCGCCCTCGATCAGGTTGCGGTAGCGCATGACT
AGGATCGGGCCAGCCTGCCCCGCCTCCTCCTTCAAATCGTACTCCGGCAGGTCATTTGACCCGATCAGCT
TGCGCACGGTGAAACAGAACTTCTTGAACTCTCCGGCGCTGCCACTGCGTTCGTAGATCGTCTTGAACAA
CCATCTGGCTTCTGCCTTGCCTGCGGCGCGGCGTGCCAGGCGGTAGAGAAAACGGCCGATGCCGGGATCG
ATCAAAAAGTAATCGGGGTGAACCGTCAGCACGTCCGGGTTCTTGCCTTCTGTGATCTCGCGGTACATCC
AATCAGCTAGCTCGATCTCGATGTACTCCGGCCGCCCGGTTTCGCTCTTTACGATCTTGTAGCGGCTAAT
CAAGGCTTCACCCTCGGATACCGTCACCAGGCGGCCGTTCTTGGCCTTCTTCGTACGCTGCATGGCAACG
TGCGTGGTGTTTAACCGAATGCAGGTTTCTACCAGGTCGTCTTTCTGCTTTCCGCCATCGGCTCGCCGGC
AGAACTTGAGTACGTCCGCAACGTGTGGACGGAACACGCGGCCGGGCTTGTCTCCCTTCCCTTCCCGGTA
TCGGTTCATGGATTCGGTTAGATGGGAAACCGCCATCAGTACCAGGTCGTAATCCCACACACTGGCCATG
CCGGCCGGCCCTGCGGAAACCTCTACGTGCCCGTCTGGAAGCTCGTAGCGGATCACCTCGCCAGCTCGTC
GGTCACGCTTCGACAGACGGAAAACGGCCACGTCCATGATGCTGCGACTATCGCGGGTGCCCACGTCATA
GAGCATCGGAACGAAAAAATCTGGTTGCTCGTCGCCCTTGGGCGGCTTCCTAATCGACGGCGCACCGGCT
GCCGGCGGTTGCCGGGATTCTTTGCGGATTCGATCAGCGGCCGCTTGCCACGATTCACCGGGGCGTGCTT
CTGCCTCGATGCGTTGCCGCTGGGCGGCCTGCGCGGCCTTCAACTTCTCCACCAGGTCATCACCCAGCGC
CGCGCCGATTTGTACCGGGCCGGATGGTTTGCGACCGCTCACGCCGATTCCTCGGGCTTGGGGGTTCCAG
TGCCATTGCAGGGCCGGCAGGCAACCCAGCCGCTTACGCCTGGCCAACCGCCCGTTCCTCCACACATGGG
GCATTCCACGGCGTCGGTGCCTGGTTGTTCTTGATTTTCCATGCCGCCTCCTTTAGCCGCTAAAATTCAT
CTACTCATTTATTCATTTGCTCATTTACTCTGGTAGCTGCGCGATGTATTCAGATAGCAGCTCGGTAATG
GTCTTGCCTTGGCGTACCGCGTACATCTTCAGCTTGGTGTGATCCTCCGCCGGCAACTGAAAGTTGACCC
GCTTCATGGCTGGCGTGTCTGCCAGGCTGGCCAACGTTGCAGCCTTGCTGCTGCGTGCGCTCGGACGGCC
GGCACTTAGCGTGTTTGTGCTTTTGCTCATTTTCTCTTTACCTCATTAACTCAAATGAGTTTTGATTTAA
TTTCAGCGGCCAGCGCCTGGACCTCGCGGGCAGCGTCGCCCTCGGGTTCTGATTCAAGAACGGTTGTGCC
GGCGGCGGCAGTGCCTGGGTAGCTCACGCGCTGCGTGATACGGGACTCAAGAATGGGCAGCTCGTACCCG
GCCAGCGCCTCGGCAACCTCACCGCCGATGCGCGTGCCTTTGATCGCCCGCGACACGACAAAGGCCGCTT
GTAGCCTTCCATCCGTGACCTCAATGCGCTGCTTAACCAGCTCCACCAGGTCGGCGGTGGCCCATATGTC
GTAAGGGCTTGGCTGCACCGGAATCAGCACGAAGTCGGCTGCCTTGATCGCGGACACAGCCAAGTCCGCC
GCCTGGGGCGCTCCGTCGATCACTACGAAGTCGCGCCGGCCGATGGCCTTCACGTCGCGGTCAATCGTCG
GGCGGTCGATGCCGACAACGGTTAGCGGTTGATCTTCCCGCACGGCCGCCCAATCGCGGGCACTGCCCTG
GGGATCGGAATCGACTAACAGAACATCGGCCCCGGCGAGTTGCAGGGCGCGGGCTAGATGGGTTGCGATG
GTCGTCTTGCCTGACCCGCCTTTCTGGTTAAGTACAGCGATAACCTTCATGCGTTCCCCTTGCGTATTTG
TTTATTTACTCATCGCATCATATACGCAGCGACCGCATGACGCAAGCTGTTTTACTCAAATACACATCAC
CTTTTTAGACGGCGGCGCTCGGTTTCTTCAGCGGCCAAGCTGGCCGGCCAGGCCGCCAGCTTGGCATCAG
ACAAACCGGCCAGGATTTCATGCAGCCGCACGGTTGAGACGTGCGCGGGCGGCTCGAACACGTACCCGGC
CGCGATCATCTCCGCCTCGATCTCTTCGGTAATGAAAAACGGTTCGTCCTGGCCGTCCTGGTGCGGTTTC
ATGCTTGTTCCTCTTGGCGTTCATTCTCGGCGGCCGCCAGGGCGTCGGCCTCGGTCAATGCGTCCTCACG
GAAGGCACCGCGCCGCCTGGCCTCGGTGGGCGTCACTTCCTCGCTGCGCTCAAGTGCGCGGTACAGGGTC
GAGCGATGCACGCCAAGCAGTGCAGCCGCCTCTTTCACGGTGCGGCCTTCCTGGTCGATCAGCTCGCGGG
CGTGCGCGATCTGTGCCGGGGTGAGGGTAGGGCGGGGGCCAAACTTCACGCCTCGGGCCTTGGCGGCCTC
GCGCCCGCTCCGGGTGCGGTCGATGATTAGGGAACGCTCGAACTCGGCAATGCCGGCGAACACGGTCAAC
ACCATGCGGCCGGCCGGCGTGGTGGTGTCGGCCCACGGCTCTGCCAGGCTACGCAGGCCCGCGCCGGCCT
CCTGGATGCGCTCGGCAATGTCCAGTAGGTCGCGGGTGCTGCGGGCCAGGCGGTCTAGCCTGGTCACTGT
CACAACGTCGCCAGGGCGTAGGTGGTCAAGCATCCTGGCCAGCTCCGGGCGGTCGCGCCTGGTGCCGGTG
ATCTTCTCGGAAAACAGCTTGGTGCAGCCGGCCGCGTGCAGTTCGGCCCGTTGGTTGGTCAAGTCCTGGT
CGTCGGTGCTGACGCGGGCATAGCCCAGCAGGCCAGCGGCGGCGCTCTTGTTCATGGCGTAATGTCTCCG
GTTCTAGTCGCAAGTATTCTACTTTATGCGACTAAAACACGCGACAAGAAAACGCCAGGAAAAGGGCAGG
GCGGCAGCCTGTCGCGTAACTTAGGACTTGTGCGACATGTCGTTTTCAGAAGACGGCTGCACTGAACGTC
AGAAGCCGACTGCACTATAGCAGCGGAGGGGTTGGATCAAAGTACTTTGATCCCGAGGGGAACCCTGTGG
TTGGCATGCACATACAAATGGACGAACGGATAAACCTTTTCACGCCCTTTTAAATATCCGATTATTCTAA
TAAACGCTCTTTTCTCTTAGGTTTACCCGCCAATATATCCTGTCAAACACTGATAGTTTAAACTGAAGGC
GGGAAACGACAATCTGATCCAAGCTCAAGCTGCTCTAGCATTCGCCATTCAGGCTGCGCAACTGTTGGGA
AGGGCGATCGGTGCGGGCCTCTTCGCTATTACGCCAGCTGGCGAAAGGGGGATGTGCTGCAAGGCGATTA
AGTTGGGTAACGCCAGGGTTTTCCCAGTCACGACGTT
Features (pLannotate 1.2.2; 25 found; start..end, strand, type, name):
     21..41      -  misc_feature   MCS (fragment): pUC18/19 multiple cloning site
    116..787     +  promoter       CaMV 35S promoter (enhanced): cauliflower mosaic virus 35S promoter with a duplicated enhancer region
    813..1667    +  CDS            SEI1: SEI1_YEAST - Also known as FLD1 From Saccharomyces cerevisiae (strain ATCC 204508 / S288c) (Baker's yeast).
   1675..1696    +  misc_feature   MCS (fragment): pBluescript multiple cloning site
   1707..2420    +  CDS            P11: P11 is a basic (constitutively fluorescent) cyan fluorescent protein published in 1994, derived from Aequorea victoria.
   2421..2438    +  CDS            9xHis (fragment): 9xHis affinity tag
   2458..2705    +  terminator     NOS terminator: nopaline synthase terminator and poly(A) signal
   2737..2759    -  protein_bind   lac operator (fragment): The lac repressor binds to the lac operator to inhibit transcription in E. coli. This inhibition can be relieved by adding lactose or isopropyl-β-D-thiogalactopyranoside (IPTG). lac repressor encoded by lacI
   2763..2793    -  promoter       lac promoter: promoter for the E. coli lac operon
   2808..2829    -  protein_bind   CAP binding site: CAP binding activates transcription in the presence of cAMP. E. coli catabolite activator protein
   2842..2930    -  CDS            lacI (fragment): lac repressor; lacI; The lac repressor binds to the lac operator to inhibit transcription in E. coli. This inhibition can be relieved by adding lactose or isopropyl-β-D-thiogalactopyranoside (IPTG).
   3020..3696    +  promoter       CaMV 35S promoter (enhanced): cauliflower mosaic virus 35S promoter with a duplicated enhancer region
   3763..4788    +  CDS            HygR: hygromycin B phosphotransferase confers resistance to hygromycin
   4829..5003    +  polyA_signal   CaMV poly(A) signal: cauliflower mosaic virus polyadenylation signal
   5081..5105    -  misc_feature   LB T-DNA repeat: left border repeat from nopaline C58 T-DNA
   5530..6320    +  CDS            KanR (fragment): aminoglycoside phosphotransferase; aphA-3; confers resistance to kanamycin
   6411..6999    +  rep_origin     ori: high-copy-number ColE1/pMB1/pBR322/pUC origin of replication
   7185..7325    -  misc_feature   bom: basis of mobility region from pBR322
   7427..7466    -  CDS            rop (fragment): Rop protein, which maintains plasmids at low copy number; rop
   7669..7863    -  rep_origin     pVS1 oriV: origin of replication for the Pseudomonas plasmid pVS1 (Heeb et al., 2000)
   7929..9002    -  CDS            pVS1 RepA: replication protein from the Pseudomonas plasmid pVS1 (Heeb et al., 2000)
   9431..10060   -  CDS            pVS1 StaA: stability protein from the Pseudomonas plasmid pVS1 (Heeb et al., 2000)
  10620..11021   -  CDS            Y4CG_SINFN (fragment): Protein inferred from homology: Swiss-Prot protein existence level 3. From Sinorhizobium fredii (strain NBRC 101917 / NGR234).
  11361..11385   -  misc_feature   RB T-DNA repeat: right border repeat from nopaline C58 T-DNA
  11451..18      -  CDS            lacZα (fragment) (across the origin): LacZα fragment of β-galactosidase; lacZ fragment
