[The description below was written by a language model from this plasmid's Addgene catalogue record and pLannotate feature annotations shown in this document.]
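Description:
pMDC84-ScSEIPIN is a plant expression construct built on the binary T-DNA vector pMDC84 and designed to express the budding yeast SEIPIN gene (SEI1, also known as FLD1 or YLR404W) in plants. The backbone carries the parts typical of an Agrobacterium binary vector. A ColE1/pBR322-type origin with a bom mobilisation region supports high-copy maintenance in E. coli. The pVS1 oriV, RepA and StaA functions allow replication and stable inheritance in Agrobacterium. A kanamycin resistance gene outside the T-DNA provides bacterial selection.

Two plant expression units lie between the nopaline-type right and left border repeats. In the first, an enhanced CaMV 35S promoter with a duplicated enhancer drives the 855 bp S. cerevisiae SEI1 coding sequence. This was cloned between PacI and AscI sites and is followed by a short linker, a GFP coding sequence, a histidine tag and the NOS terminator. The automated annotation labels the fluorescent protein as an Aequorea victoria variant ("P11") and the tag as a 9xHis fragment. Their positions and lengths are consistent with the C-terminal GFP and 6xHis fusion listed in the catalogue. The second unit is a hygromycin phosphotransferase gene under another enhanced 35S promoter with a CaMV polyadenylation signal, and it allows selection of transformed plant tissue. Residual lac and lacZα fragments flank the cassette.

The sequenced record is 11,587 nt, shorter than the listed empty backbone, which suggests that the insert replaced a larger backbone segment, although the record does not say what was removed. The construct allows constitutive expression and fluorescent localisation of yeast SEIPIN in plant cells. It was deposited with a study of how SEIPIN proteins affect triacylglycerol accumulation and lipid droplet proliferation.
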