Addgene plasmid #96984: pMDC84-ScSEIPIN
Purpose: Express yeast SEIPIN gene in plants.
Depositing lab: Kent Chapman. Depositing organization: University of North Texas. Publication: Arabidopsis SEIPIN Proteins Modulate Triacylglycerol Accumulation and Influence Lipid Droplet Proliferation. Cai Y, Goodman JM, Pyc M, Mullen RT, Dyer JM, Chapman KD. Plant Cell. 2015 Sep;27(9):2616-36. doi: 10.1105/tpc.15.00588. Epub 2015 Sep 11. PubMed 26362606.
Backbone
  Vector backbone: pMDC84
  Backbone size w/o insert (bp): 12460
  Vector type: Plant Expression
  Selectable markers: Hygromycin
Growth in bacteria
  Bacterial resistance: Kanamycin, 50 μg/mL
  Growth temperature: 37°C
  Growth strain: DH5alpha
  Copy number: High Copy
Gene/Insert
  Gene/Insert name: ScSEIPIN
  Species: S. cerevisiae (budding yeast)
  Insert size (bp): 855
  Entrez Gene: SEI1 (a.k.a. YLR404W, FLD1)
  Promoter: 35S
  Tag / fusion protein: 6xHis (C terminal on insert); GFP (C terminal on insert)
  Cloning method: Restriction Enzyme; 5′ cloning site PacI (not destroyed); 3′ cloning site AscI (not destroyed)
Terms and licenses: Academic/Nonprofit Terms; Industry Terms: Not Available to Industry
Depositor comments: The sequences and maps of pMDC vectors can be obtained from the following website. http://www.botinst.uzh.ch/en/research/development/grossnik/vectors/MarkdGatewayVectors.html
How to cite: pMDC84-ScSEIPIN was a gift from Kent Chapman (Addgene plasmid # 96984 ; http://n2t.net/addgene:96984 ; RRID:Addgene_96984)
