>Addgene plasmid #96984 | pMDC84-ScSEIPIN | depositor partial sequence | sequence record 178547 | Insert sequence
ATGAAAATCAATGTATCCCGTCCATTACAGTTTTTACAATGGAGTTCATATATTGTTGTTGCATTTCTGA
TACAATTGCTAATCATTCTTCCTTTATCGATCTTAATATATCACGATTTTTACCTAAGACTATTACCTGC
CGATTCCTCTAACGTAGTCCCCCTTAATACGTTCAACATTTTAAATGGCGTACAATTTGGTACAAAATTC
TTCCAATCTATTAAAAGCATTCCGGTAGGTACAGATCTGCCGCAAACAATAGACAATGGCTTATCACAGT
TAATCCCCATGCGTGACAACATGGAATACAAGCTCGATCTAAACCTACAGCTTTATTGCCAGAGCAAAAC
TGACCATTTAAATTTAGACAATTTGTTAATTGATGTTTACAGAGGTCCAGGCCCGCTATTGGGTGCTCCT
GGAGGAAGTAACAGCAAAGATGAAAAAATCTTTCACACTTCTAGACCTATTGTCTGCCTCGCACTGACGG
ATTCCATGTCGCCTCAGGAGATCGAACAACTAGGCCCATCACGTCTAGACGTTTACGATGAAGAATGGCT
AAATACAATAAGAATAGAGGACAAAATATCGTTAGAGTCTTCATATGAAACAATCTCGGTGTTCTTGAAA
ACGGAGATTGCCCAAAGAAATCTAATAATACATCCAGAAAGTGGGATTAAGTTTAGGATGAATTTTGAGC
AGGGATTAAGAAACTTGATGCTTCGAAAAAGATTTTTATCTTATATTATTGGCATTTCAATTTTCCATTG
CATAATATGTGTACTTTTTTTTATCACAGGTTGCACTGCATTCATTTTTGTTAGAAAGGGTCAGGAAAAA
TCCAAGAAACATAGC
